Addgene plasmid #236653: pAAVLINKv1-pCALM1-Cre-3' SMARCA2
Purpose: 5' AAVLINK plasmid for SMARCA2 expression
Depositing lab: Zhonghua Lu. Depositing organization: Shenzhen Institute of Advanced Technology (SIAT), Chinese Academy of Sciences. Publication: AAVLINK: A potent DNA-recombination method for large cargo delivery in gene therapy. Lin J, Lin Y, Liu N, Cao W, Zhang J, Wen S, Zhang Y, Liao W, Hong Z, Lin Y, Liu Q, Liu H, Li Q, Chen B, Li M, Luo Z, Yang L, Yang Y, Zheng SH, Wang Y, Chu H, Hu Y, Qin Y, Luo BX, Tian S, Chen Y, Yan T, Yang L, Wang H, Liu T, Jiang Y, Lu Z. Cell. 2026 Feb 5;189(3):969-986.e17. doi: 10.1016/j.cell.2025.12.039. Epub 2026 Jan 27. PubMed 41605211.
Backbone
  Vector backbone: pAAV-hSyn-EGFP
  Backbone manufacturer: Addgene
  Vector type: AAV, Cre/Lox
Growth in bacteria
  Bacterial resistance: Ampicillin, 100 μg/mL
  Growth temperature: 37°C
  Growth strain: NEB Stable
  Copy number: High Copy
Gene/Insert
  Gene/Insert name: SMARCA2
  Species: H. sapiens (human)
  Entrez Gene: SMARCA2 (a.k.a. BAF190, BIS, BRM, NCBRS, SNF2, SNF2L2, SNF2LA, SWI2, Sth1p, hBRM, hSNF2a)
  Promoter: pCALM1
  Tag / fusion protein: FLAG (C terminal on insert)
  Cloning method: Restriction Enzyme; 5′ cloning site unknown (unknown if destroyed); 3′ cloning site unknown (unknown if destroyed)
  Sequencing primers: 5′ n/a
Terms and licenses: Academic/Nonprofit Terms; Industry Terms: Not Available to Industry
Depositor comments: See publication for corresponding AAV Link vectors.
How to cite: pAAVLINKv1-pCALM1-Cre-3' SMARCA2 was a gift from Zhonghua Lu (Addgene plasmid # 236653 ; http://n2t.net/addgene:236653 ; RRID:Addgene_236653)
