[The description below was written by a language model from this plasmid's Addgene catalogue record and pLannotate feature annotations shown in this document.]
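Description:
pAAVLINKv1-pCALM1-Cre-3' SMARCA2 is an AAV transfer plasmid built on the pAAV-hSyn-EGFP backbone. It forms one half of a split-vector (AAVLINK) system for delivering the human chromatin remodeler SMARCA2, whose coding sequence is too large for a single AAV genome. It is propagated in E. coli as a high-copy plasmid with a ColE1/pUC-type origin and ampicillin selection (AmpR with its bla promoter). An f1 origin and small pBR322 remnants (rop and bom fragments) are also present. AAV2 inverted terminal repeats flank the payload for packaging. One ITR is annotated as complete, while the other is detected only as short fragments.

All payload features lie on the same strand. In the direction of transcription, the annotated cassette begins with a Cre recombinase coding sequence. This is followed by chimeric β-globin/immunoglobulin intron fragments that bracket a lox2272 site. Next comes a roughly 1.6 kb fragment of SMARCA2 fused at its C terminus to 3xFLAG, and then WPRE fragments and SV40 polyadenylation signal fragments. The catalogue lists pCALM1 as the promoter, but the feature table does not annotate it. It presumably occupies the unannotated region upstream of Cre.

This layout suggests that Cre expressed from this vector recombines the lox2272 site with a matching site on a partner vector carrying the 5' portion of SMARCA2. The lox scar would lie within intron sequence, where it can be spliced out to give a full-length, FLAG-tagged transcript. That mechanism is inferred rather than stated in the record, which refers to the publication for the corresponding partner vectors. The purpose field calls this the 5' AAVLINK plasmid, whereas the name and the annotated features indicate that it carries the 3' portion of the gene.
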