Features (pLannotate 1.2.2; 20 found; start..end, strand, type, name):
   1065..1092    -  repeat_region  AAV2 ITR (fragment): inverted terminal repeat of adeno-associated virus serotype 2 inverted
   1121..1148    -  repeat_region  AAV2 ITR (fragment): inverted terminal repeat of adeno-associated virus serotype 2 inverted
   1221..1809    -  rep_origin     ori: high-copy-number ColE1/pMB1/pBR322/pUC origin of replication
   1980..2840    -  CDS            AmpR: β-lactamase; bla; confers resistance to ampicillin, carbenicillin, and related antibiotics
   2841..2945    -  promoter       AmpR promoter: bla
   3040..3075    +  CDS            rop (fragment): Rop protein, which maintains plasmids at low copy number; rop
   3177..3226    +  misc_feature   bom (fragment): basis of mobility region from pBR322
   3227..3682    -  rep_origin     f1 ori (sequence partly withheld): f1 bacteriophage origin of replication; arrow indicates direction of (+) strand synthesis
   3701..3752    +  misc_feature   bom (fragment): basis of mobility region from pBR322
   3757..3897    -  repeat_region  AAV2 ITR: inverted terminal repeat of adeno-associated virus serotype 2 inverted
   4003..4070    +  polyA_signal   SV40 poly(A) signal (fragment): SV40 polyadenylation signal
   4074..4117    +  polyA_signal   SV40 poly(A) signal (fragment): SV40 polyadenylation signal
   4116..4200    -  misc_feature   WPRE (fragment): woodchuck hepatitis virus posttranscriptional regulatory element
   4206..4363    -  misc_feature   WPRE (fragment): woodchuck hepatitis virus posttranscriptional regulatory element
   4375..4440    -  CDS            3xFLAG: three tandem FLAG® epitope tags, followed by an enterokinase cleavage site
   4447..6021    -  CDS            SMARCA2 (fragment) (sequence partly withheld): SMCA2_HUMAN - Also known as BAF190B, BRM, SNF2A, SNF2L2. Experimental evidence at protein level: Swiss-Prot protein existence level 1. Involved in transcriptional activation and repression of select genes by chromatin remodeling (alteration of DNA-nucleosome topology). Component of SWI/SNF chromatin remodeling complexes that carry out key enzymatic activities, changing chromatin structure by altering DNA-histone contacts within a nucleosome in an ATP-dependent manner. Binds DNA non-specifically (PubMed:22952240, PubMed:26601204). Belongs to the neural progenitors-specific chromatin remodeling
   6015..6106    -  intron         chimeric intron (fragment): chimera between introns from human β-globin and immunoglobulin heavy chain genes
   6116..6140    -  protein_bind   lox2272 (fragment): Cre-mediated recombination occurs in the 8-bp core sequence (GGATACTT). lox2272 sites are compatible with each other, but incompatible with loxP or loxN sites (Lee and Saito, 1988). Cre recombinase
   6147..6187    -  intron         chimeric intron (fragment): chimera between introns from human β-globin and immunoglobulin heavy chain genes
   6191..883     -  CDS            cre (across the origin): RECR_BPP1 - Experimental evidence at protein level: Swiss-Prot protein existence level 1. Catalyzes site-specific recombination between two 34-base- pair LOXP sites. Its role is to maintain the phage genome as a monomeric unit-copy plasmid in the lysogenic state. From Escherichia phage P1 (Bacteriophage P1).
>Addgene plasmid #236653 | pAAVLINKv1-pCALM1-Cre-3' SMARCA2 | addgene full sequence | sequence record 476857 | Addgene NGS Result
CTCCGACACGGGCACTGTGTCCAGACCAGGCCAGGTATCTCTGACCAGAGTCATCCTTAGCGCCGTAAAT
CAATCGATGAGTTGCTTCAAAAATCCCTTCCAGGGCGCGAGTTGATAGCTGGCTGGTGGCAGATGGCGCG
GCAACACCATTTTTTCTGACCCGGCAAAACAGGTAGTTATTCGGATCATCAGCTACACCAGAGACGGAAA
TCCATCGCTCGACCAGTTTAGTTACCCCCAGGCTAAGTGCCTTCTCTACACCTGCGGTGCTAACCAGCGT
TTTCGTTCTGCCAATATGGATTAACATTCTCCCACCGTCAGTACGTGAGATATCTTTAACCCTGATCCTG
GCAATTTCGGCTATACGTAACAGGGTGTTATAAGCAATCCCCAGAAATGCCAGATTACGTATATCCTGGC
AGCGATCGCTATTTTCCATGAGTGAACGAACCTGGTCGAAATCAGTGCGTTCGAACGCTAGAGCCTGTTT
TGCACGTTCACCGGCATCAACGTTTTCTTTTCGGATCCGCCGCATAACCAGTGAAACAGCATTGCTGTCA
CTTGGTCGTGGCAGCCCGGACCGACGATGAAGCATGTTTAGCTGGCCCAAATGTTGCTGGATGGTTTTTA
CTGCCAGACCGCGCGCCTGAAGATATAGAAGATAATCGCGAACATCTTCAGGTTCTGCGGGAAACCATTT
CCGGTTATTCAACTTGCACCATGCCGCCCACGACCGGCAAACGGACAGAAGCATTTTCCAGGTATGCTCA
GAAAACGCCTGGCGATCCCTGAACATGTCCATCAGGTTCTTGCGAACCTCATCACTCGTTGCATCGACCG
GTAATGCAGGCAAATTTTGGTGTACGGTCAGTAAATTGGACATGGTGGCGTACGAGTAACGGCACGGCGT
CCACGACACTCCCAGCACCACTGCCGGAGCGCGAGTCTGCGCCCCGCGATATATATATGGTGCGCCGTAT
CCCTCCGCCGCGGCGGAGCCGCCTCGCGCAGAGCGACGCGTGCGGCCGCAGGAACCCCTAGTGATGGAGT
TGGCCACTCCCTCTCTGCGCGCTCGCTCGCTCACTGAGGCCGGGCGACCAAAGGTCGCCCGACGCCCGGG
CGGCCTCAGTGAGCGAGCGAGCGCGCAGCTGCCTGCAGGACATGTGAGCAAAAGGCCAGCAAAAGGCCAG
GAACCGTAAAAAGGCCGCGTTGCTGGCGTTTTTCCATAGGCTCCGCCCCCCTGACGAGCATCACAAAAAT
CGACGCTCAAGTCAGAGGTGGCGAAACCCGACAGGACTATAAAGATACCAGGCGTTTCCCCCTGGAAGCT
CCCTCGTGCGCTCTCCTGTTCCGACCCTGCCGCTTACCGGATACCTGTCCGCCTTTCTCCCTTCGGGAAG
CGTGGCGCTTTCTCATAGCTCACGCTGTAGGTATCTCAGTTCGGTGTAGGTCGTTCGCTCCAAGCTGGGC
TGTGTGCACGAACCCCCCGTTCAGCCCGACCGCTGCGCCTTATCCGGTAACTATCGTCTTGAGTCCAACC
CGGTAAGACACGACTTATCGCCACTGGCAGCAGCCACTGGTAACAGGATTAGCAGAGCGAGGTATGTAGG
CGGTGCTACAGAGTTCTTGAAGTGGTGGCCTAACTACGGCTACACTAGAAGAACAGTATTTGGTATCTGC
GCTCTGCTGAAGCCAGTTACCTTCGGAAAAAGAGTTGGTAGCTCTTGATCCGGCAAACAAACCACCGCTG
GTAGCGGTGGTTTTTTTGTTTGCAAGCAGCAGATTACGCGCAGAAAAAAAGGATCTCAAGAAGATCCTTT
GATCTTTTCTACGGGGTCTGACGCTCAGTGGAACGAAAACTCACGTTAAGGGATTTTGGTCATGAGATTA
TCAAAAAGGATCTTCACCTAGATCCTTTTAAATTAAAAATGAAGTTTTAAATCAATCTAAAGTATATATG
AGTAAACTTGGTCTGACAGTTACCAATGCTTAATCAGTGAGGCACCTATCTCAGCGATCTGTCTATTTCG
TTCATCCATAGTTGCCTGACTCCCCGTCGTGTAGATAACTACGATACGGGAGGGCTTACCATCTGGCCCC
AGTGCTGCAATGATACCGCGAGACCCACGCTCACCGGCTCCAGATTTATCAGCAATAAACCAGCCAGCCG
GAAGGGCCGAGCGCAGAAGTGGTCCTGCAACTTTATCCGCCTCCATCCAGTCTATTAATTGTTGCCGGGA
AGCTAGAGTAAGTAGTTCGCCAGTTAATAGTTTGCGCAACGTTGTTGCCATTGCTACAGGCATCGTGGTG
TCACGCTCGTCGTTTGGTATGGCTTCATTCAGCTCCGGTTCCCAACGATCAAGGCGAGTTACATGATCCC
CCATGTTGTGCAAAAAAGCGGTTAGCTCCTTCGGTCCTCCGATCGTTGTCAGAAGTAAGTTGGCCGCAGT
GTTATCACTCATGGTTATGGCAGCACTGCATAATTCTCTTACTGTCATGCCATCCGTAAGATGCTTTTCT
GTGACTGGTGAGTACTCAACCAAGTCATTCTGAGAATAGTGTATGCGGCGACCGAGTTGCTCTTGCCCGG
CGTCAATACGGGATAATACCGCGCCACATAGCAGAACTTTAAAAGTGCTCATCATTGGAAAACGTTCTTC
GGGGCGAAAACTCTCAAGGATCTTACCGCTGTTGAGATCCAGTTCGATGTAACCCACTCGTGCACCCAAC
TGATCTTCAGCATCTTTTACTTTCACCAGCGTTTCTGGGTGAGCAAAAACAGGAAGGCAAAATGCCGCAA
AAAAGGGAATAAGGGCGACACGGAAATGTTGAATACTCATACTCTTCCTTTTTCAATATTATTGAAGCAT
TTATCAGGGTTATTGTCTCATGAGCGGATACATATTTGAATGTATTTAGAAAAATAAACAAATAGGGGTT
CCGCGCACATTTCCCCGAAAAGTGCCACCTGACGTCTAAGAAACCATTATTATCATGACATTAACCTATA
AAAATAGGCGTATCACGAGGCCCTTTCGTCTCGCGCGTTTCGGTGATGACGGTGAAAACCTCTGACACAT
GCAGCTCCCGGAGACGGTCACAGCTTGTCTGTAAGCGGATGCCGGGAGCAGACAAGCCCGTCAGGGCGCG
TCAGCGGGTGTTGGCGGGTGTCGGGGCTGGCTTAACTATGCGGCATCAGAGCAGATTGTACTGAGAGTGC
ACCATAAAATTGTAAACGTTAATATTTTGTTAAAATTCGCGTTAAATTTTTGTTAAATCAGCTCATTTTT
TAACCAATAGACCGAAATCGGCAAAATCCCTTATAAATCAAAAGAATAGCCCGAGATAGAGT
[37 nt withheld, positions 3353-3389]
AAAGAACGTGGACTCCAACGTCAAAGG
[141 nt withheld, positions 3417-3557]
G
[46 nt withheld, positions 3559-3604]
A
[95 nt withheld, positions 3606-3700]
TATGCGGTGTGAAATACCGCACAGATGCGTAAGGAGAAAATACCGCATCAGGCGCCCCTGCAGGCAGCTG
CGCGCTCGCTCGCTCACTGAGGCCGCCCGGGCAAAGCCCGGGCGTCGGGCGACCTTTGGTCGCCCGGCCT
CAGTGAGCGAGCGAGCGCGCAGAGAGGGAGTGGCCAACTCCATCACTAGGGGTTCCTGCGGCCGCTCGGT
CCGCACGTGCCACACCGGTCTCCAGATCTTTAAAAAACCTCCCACATCTCCCCCTGAACCTGAAACATAA
AATGAATGCAATTGTTGTTGTTAACTTGTTTATTGCAGCTTATAATGGTTACAAATAAAGCAATAGCATC
ACAAATTTCACAAATAAAGCTAGATGGTTACAAATAAAGCAATAGCATCACAAATTTCACAAATAAACAC
CACGGAATTGTCAGTGCCCAACAGCCGAGCCCCTGTCCAGCAGCGGGCAAGGCAGGCGGCGATGAGTTCC
GCCGTGGCAAGAACTAACCAGGATTTATACAAGGAGGAGAAAATGAAAGCCATACGGGAAGCAATAGCAT
GATACAAAGGCATTAAAGCAGCGTATCCACATAGCGTAAAAGGAGCAACATAGTTAAGAATACCAGTCAA
TCTTTCACAAATTTTGTAATCCAGAGGTTGATTATCTCGAGTTACTTGTCATCGTCATCCTTGTAGTCGA
TGTCATGATCTTTATAATCACCGTCATGGTCTTTGTAGTCTGTACACTCATCATCCGTCCCACTTCCTTC
TGACTGTTCACGTTCATCCTGCTCCTCATCGCTGTCAAAATCGCTCACTACAGGTTTGGCTTTTCCTCGA
TTTGGCCTTTTCTTGCCTTTCCCTTTGTCCCGGCCTTTGTCATCTTTTTTATTGAGCTTAATTTTCACCT
TGACTGATTTTGCCTCGGACTCTGACTCTTCTTCATCTTCCTCTTCCTCCTCTTCATTGCTTTCATCCTC
ACTCTCTTCCTC
[339 nt withheld, positions 4693-5031]
TGACAGTTTCTCAGCGGGAGGGCGGCCTCTTCTCTTCTTAGCTTTTTCCACATCTTCTTTTGCAGGATCT
TTATCCACATTTCTTCGTCTTTTTCGCTTCTTAAGCCGTACTTCCTCTTCCATTTCCTCCAAATTGCCGT
CTTCGATGGCCCTTAGCCACTGCTTCTCCGTGAGGGCGTCACTGTAGTCCACGTCACGGCGCTGGCGGGA
CCCCCTCCCAAATATTTTCTCCTCCTCTTCTTCACAGGTGAGCCTTTCTACTTCAGCGTCATCCTTAATG
ATCCAGGAGGGCAGCTCATCCTCCTCCATTAAACGGGGCTTCCGTTTCGGGTTCCGGGCATCTTCCCTCC
GCCGGTCCATGTCCATCCGCATAAAAAGGTCAAATTCTTCTTCTCGTCGAGCAATCATTTGGTTCAGAGT
CTCATCGTCCGGTACTTCATCTTCTTCCTCATTTTCCTCCTCATGCTCCAAGATGGCCTGCAGGAATGCC
CTCCGCTCGTGGCTTGAAGACTTTTGGTCAAACATGCCCGCCTGGATCACTTTCTGATCCACGTTCAGCT
TGTATTTTGCGGCCGCGAGGATCTTTTCCTCCACGCTGTTCACGGTACAGAGCCTCAGTACCCGGACCTC
GTTCTGCTGCCCGATGCGGTGAGCTCGGTCTTGGGCCTGCAGATCCTGATGAGGATTCCAGTCGCTGTCA
AAGATGACCACTGTATCAGCTGCCTGAAGATTTAAGCCCAGGCCACCAGCTCTTGTGCTCAGCAAGAAAA
TGAAATACTGGGATCCAGGTTCATTGAATTTCTTCAGCAAAGCAGCACGATCTTCAGACTTGGTGGTGCC
ATCAAGGCGTAGGTAAAGGAAGTTCCGAAAAGCAAAATAATCCTCCATGATGGTCATGAGAGATGTCATC
TGGCAGAAAAGCAGCACTCGGTGATTAGTCGCTCTCAATTTTGGCAGAATACGATCAAGCAGCTCAAACT
TCCCTGTGGAGAGAAAGGCAAAGTGGATGTCAGTAAGACCAATAGGTGCCTATCAGAAACGCAAGAGTCT
TCTCTGTCTCGACAAGCCCAGTTTCATAAATTGCTATAAAGTATCCTATACGAAGTTATACTAGTTATTG
GTCTCCTTAAACCTGTCTTGTAACCTTGATACTTACCTAATCGCCATCTTCCAGCAGGCGCACCATTGCC
CCTGTTTCACTATCCAGGTTACGGATATAGTTCATTACAATATTTACATTGGTCCAGCCACCAGCTTGCA
TGATCTCCGGTATTGAAACTCCAGCGCGGGCCATATCTCGCGCGG
